>Addgene plasmid #45135 | pET29b_Qcat7 | depositor full sequence | sequence record 62791 | pET29b_Qcat7 sequence 7260 bps
TGGCGAATGGG
[124 nt withheld, positions 12-135]
C
[91 nt withheld, positions 137-227]
A
[49 nt withheld, positions 229-277]
CCTTTGACGTTGGAGTCCACGTTCTTT
[37 nt withheld, positions 305-341]
ACCCTATCTCGGTCTATTCTTTTGATTTATAAGGGATTTTGCCGATTTCGGCCTATTGGTTAAAAAATGA
GCTGATTTAACAAAAATTTAACGCGAATTTTAACAAAATATTAACGTTTACAATTTCAGGTGGCACTTTT
CGGGGAAATGTGCGCGGAACCCCTATTTGTTTATTTTTCTAAATACATTCAAATATGTATCCGCTCATGA
ATTAATTCTTAGAAAAACTCATCGAGCATCAAATGAAACTGCAATTTATTCATATCAGGATTATCAATAC
CATATTTTTGAAAAAGCCGTTTCTGTAATGAAGGAGAAAACTCACCGAGGCAGTTCCATAGGATGGCAAG
ATCCTGGTATCGGTCTGCGATTCCGACTCGTCCAACATCAATACAACCTATTAATTTCCCCTCGTCAAAA
ATAAGGTTATCAAGTGAGAAATCACCATGAGTGACGACTGAATCCGGTGAGAATGGCAAAAGTTTATGCA
TTTCTTTCCAGACTTGTTCAACAGGCCAGCCATTACGCTCGTCATCAAAATCACTCGCATCAACCAAACC
GTTATTCATTCGTGATTGCGCCTGAGCGAGACGAAATACGCGATCGCTGTTAAAAGGACAATTACAAACA
GGAATCGAATGCAACCGGCGCAGGAACACTGCCAGCGCATCAACAATATTTTCACCTGAATCAGGATATT
CTTCTAATACCTGGAATGCTGTTTTCCCGGGGATCGCAGTGGTGAGTAACCATGCATCATCAGGAGTACG
GATAAAATGCTTGATGGTCGGAAGAGGCATAAATTCCGTCAGCCAGTTTAGTCTGACCATCTCATCTGTA
ACATCATTGGCAACGCTACCTTTGCCATGTTTCAGAAACAACTCTGGCGCATCGGGCTTCCCATACAATC
GATAGATTGTCGCACCTGATTGCCCGACATTATCGCGAGCCCATTTATACCCATATAAATCAGCATCCAT
GTTGGAATTTAATCGCGGCCTAGAGCAAGACGTTTCCCGTTGAATATGGCTCATAACACCCCTTGTATTA
CTGTTTATGTAAGCAGACAGTTTTATTGTTCATGACCAAAATCCCTTAACGTGAGTTTTCGTTCCACTGA
GCGTCAGACCCCGTAGAAAAGATCAAAGGATCTTCTTGAGATCCTTTTTTTCTGCGCGTAATCTGCTGCT
TGCAAACAAAAAAACCACCGCTACCAGCGGTGGTTTGTTTGCCGGATCAAGAGCTACCAACTCTTTTTCC
GAAGGTAACTGGCTTCAGCAGAGCGCAGATACCAAATACTGTCCTTCTAGTGTAGCCGTAGTTAGGCCAC
CACTTCAAGAACTCTGTAGCACCGCCTACATACCTCGCTCTGCTAATCCTGTTACCAGTGGCTGCTGCCA
GTGGCGATAAGTCGTGTCTTACCGGGTTGGACTCAAGACGATAGTTACCGGATAAGGCGCAGCGGTCGGG
CTGAACGGGGGGTTCGTGCACACAGCCCAGCTTGGAGCGAACGACCTACACCGAACTGAGATACCTACAG
CGTGAGCTATGAGAAAGCGCCACGCTTCCCGAAGGGAGAAAGGCGGACAGGTATCCGGTAAGCGGCAGGG
TCGGAACAGGAGAGCGCACGAGGGAGCTTCCAGGGGGAAACGCCTGGTATCTTTATAGTCCTGTCGGGTT
TCGCCACCTCTGACTTGAGCGTCGATTTTTGTGATGCTCGTCAGGGGGGCGGAGCCTATGGAAAAACGCC
AGCAACGCGGCCTTTTTACGGTTCCTGGCCTTTTGCTGGCCTTTTGCTCACATGTTCTTTCCTGCGTTAT
CCCCTGATTCTGTGGATAACCGTATTACCGCCTTTGAGTGAGCTGATACCGCTCGCCGCAGCCGAACGAC
CGAGCGCAGCGAGTCAGTGAGCGAGGAAGCGGAAGAGCGCCTGATGCGGTATTTTCTCCTTACGCATCTG
TGCGGTATTTCACACCGCATATATGGTGCACTCTCAGTACAATCTGCTCTGATGCCGCATAGTTAAGCCA
GTATACACTCCGCTATCGCTACGTGACTGGGTCATGGCTGCGCCCCGACACCCGCCAACACCCGCTGACG
CGCCCTGACGGGCTTGTCTGCTCCCGGCATCCGCTTACAGACAAGCTGTGACCGTCTCCGGGAGCTGCAT
GTGTCAGAGGTTTTCACCGTCATCACCGAAACGCGCGAGGCAGCTGCGGTAAAGCTCATCAGCGTGGTCG
TGAAGCGATTCACAGATGTCTGCCTGTTCATCCGCGTCCAGCTCGTTGAGTTTCTCCAGAAGCGTTAATG
TCTGGCTTCTGATAAAGCGGGCCATGTTAAGGGCGGTTTTTTCCTGTTTGGTCACTGATGCCTCCGTGTA
AGGGGGATTTCTGTTCATGGGGGTAATGATACCGATGAAACGAGAGAGGATGCTCACGATACGGGTTACT
GATGATGAACATGCCCGGTTACTGGAACGTTGTGAGGGTAAACAACTGGCGGTATGGATGCGGCGGGACC
AGAGAAAAATCACTCAGGGTCAATGCCAGCGCTTCGTTAATACAGATGTAGGTGTTCCACAGGGTAGCCA
GCAGCATCCTGCGATGCAGATCCGGAACATAATGGTGCAGGGCGCTGACTTCCGCGTTTCCAGACTTTAC
GAAACACGGAAACCGAAGACCATTCATGTTGTTGCTCAGGTCGCAGACGTTTTGCAGCAGCAGTCGCTTC
ACGTTCGCTCGCGTATCGGTGATTCATTCTGCTAACCAGTAAGGCAACCCCGCCAGCCTAGCCGGGTCCT
CAACGACAGGAGCACGATCATGCGCACCCGTGGGGCCGCCATGCCGGCGATAATGGCCTGCTTCTCGCCG
AAACGTTTGGTGGCGGGACCAGTGACGAAGGCTTGAGCGAGGGCGTGCAAGATTCCGAATACCGCAAGCG
ACAGGCCGATCATCGTCGCGCTCCAGCGAAAGCGGTCCTCGCCGAAAATGACCCAGAGCGCTGCCGGCAC
CTGTCCTACGAGTTGCATGATAAAGAAGACAGTCATAAGTGCGGCGACGATAGTCATGCCCCGCGCCCAC
CGGAAGGAGCTGACTGGGTTGAAGGCTCTCAAGGGCATCGGTCGAGATCCCGGTGCCTAATGAGTGAGCT
AACTTACATTAATTGCGTTGCGCTCACTGCCCGCTTTCCAGTCGGGAAACCTGTCGTGCCAGCTGCATTA
ATGAATCGGCCAACGCGCGGGGAGAGGCGGTTTGCGTATTGGGCGCCAGGGTGGTTTTTCTTTTCACCAG
TGAGACGGGCAACAGCTGATTGCCCTTCACCGCCTGGCCCTGAGAGAGTTGCAGCAAGCGGTCCACGCTG
GTTTGCCCCAGCAGGCGAAAATCCTGTTTGATGGTGGTTAACGGCGGGATATAACATGAGCTGTCTTCGG
TATCGTCGTATCCCACTACCGAGATGTCCGCACCAACGCGCAGCCCGGACTCGGTAATGGCGCGCATTGC
GCCCAGCGCCATCTGATCGTTGGCAACCAGCATCGCAGTGGGAACGATGCCCTCATTCAGCATTTGCATG
GTTTGTTGAAAACCGGACATGGCACTCCAGTCGCCTTCCCGTTCCGCTATCGGCTGAATTTGATTGCGAG
TGAGATATTTATGCCAGCCAGCCAGACGCAGACGCGCCGAGACAGAACTTAATGGGCCCGCTAACAGCGC
GATTTGCTGGTGACCCAATGCGACCAGATGCTCCACGCCCAGTCGCGTACCGTCTTCATGGGAGAAAATA
ATACTGTTGATGGGTGTCTGGTCAGAGACATCAAGAAATAACGCCGGAACATTAGTGCAGGCAGCTTCCA
CAGCAATGGCATCCTGGTCATCCAGCGGATAGTTAATGATCAGCCCACTGACGCGTTGCGCGAGAAGATT
GTGCACCGCCGCTTTACAGGCTTCGACGCCGCTTCGTTCTACCATCGACACCACCACGCTGGCACCCAGT
TGATCGGCGCGAGATTTAATCGCCGCGACAATTTGCGACGGCGCGTGCAGGGCCAGACTGGAGGTGGCAA
CGCCAATCAGCAACGACTGTTTGCCCGCCAGTTGTTGTGCCACGCGGTTGGGAATGTAATTCAGCTCCGC
CATCGCCGCTTCCACTTTTTCCCGCGTTTTCGCAGAAACGTGGCTGGCCTGGTTCACCACGCGGGAAACG
GTCTGATAAGAGACACCGGCATACTCTGCGACATCGTATAACGTTACTGGTTTCACATTCACCACCCTGA
ATTGACTCTCTTCCGGGCGCTATCATGCCATACCGCGAAAGGTTTTGCGCCATTCGATGGTGTCCGGGAT
CTCGACGCTCTCCCTTATGCGACTCCTGCATTAGGAAGCAGCCCAGTAGTAGGTTGAGGCCGTTGAGCAC
CGCCGCCGCAAGGAATGGTGCATGCAAGGAGATGGCGCCCAACAGTCCCCCGGCCACGGGGCCTGCCACC
ATACCCACGCCGAAACAAGCGCTCATGAGCCCGAAGTGGCGAGCCCGATCTTCCCCATCGGTGATGTCGG
CGATATAGGCGCCAGCAACCGCACCTGTGGCGCCGGTGATGCCGGCCACGATGCGTCCGGCGTAGAGGAT
CGAGATCGATCTCGATCCCGCGAAATTAATACGACTCACTATAGGGGAATTGTGAGCGGATAACAATTCC
CCTCTAGAAATAATTTTGTTTAACTTTAAGAAGGAGATATACATATGAAAGAAACCGCTGCTGCTAAATT
CGAACGCCAGCACATGGACAGCCCAGATCTGGGTACCCTGGTGCCACGCGGTTCCATGGCGATATCGGAT
CGGGAAGGCGTGAATGACAATGAAGAAGGTTTCTTTTCGGCCCGTTACCTGGTGCAGAATCGTACGTTTG
AAGCAATCCAATACTATCTGCTGAAATGGCTGGCGCAGGGCACGATTTATCCGGATGTTATCGAAAGTGC
GGCCTCCGCCACCGGCAAGATTATCAACGAAGTGAATGGTATCAGCCGTGAATTTCCGCTGCCGACGTAC
GCTACCAGTGGCTCCGCAGGTCTGGATCTGCGTGACGCAGGTGTCGATATTGACGCAGGCAACGCTCTGG
TGGGTCGCTCAGAAATTATCGATGGTTCGAAATGGCCGGAAACGGCACTGACCCGTCATCCGGCCTTTGT
TAATCGCGGCCAGGATCTGGACGAAGCACGCTATATTGTCATCGAAGGTCTGGAAGGCGCTGGTAAATCA
CTGGTGCTGGATATTAAGAACGTTATTGGCAATATCTTCGCACGTGACCTGCTGGGTGCTACGAACCCGG
CTAATGCACTGGCAGGTACCCTGCGCTATGTCGATTACGTGCTGGGTATTCTGAAAGAAGTTACCACGAC
CCCGCTGGCAGCTGATGACTGGAAACTGGAATTTGGCCTGTATAAGGGTGAAGTGGTTCTGGGCGATGAA
TTCTCACCGGACGGTTCGCGTCATATTGATCAGATCACGACCGTGCTGAACCAACTGAAGTTCGAAGATT
TCGAAATCGAAGGCTACGACCCGCACCCGGGCATTAAAGGTATCTTTAGTGAATACGGTCTGCTGAAGGT
TCAGGTCGAAGTGCGTCTGAATGCCCTGCCGGATGTGCTGGAACAATTCATCCACCTGCGCGCAGTTAGC
GAAGCAACCGCTGAAGTTGATGTCATTAGTGCGGCCGCACTGTCCGAACAGCAACTGGCGAAATCTTGGG
ATTATCTGTACGAACCGGACCCGAAAGAACTGCAGCTGGTGTATAACAAGATCCTGGAAGTGCCGGTTGG
CCGTGTCGTGAATACCCTGGGCGCACCGATTGATGGTAAATACACGCTGGCGGGTACCGAAGTTTCTGCC
CTGCTGGGCCGTGGTGTCCAGAGCATTCTGCAACGCTTTTCTGGCGATATCGCCAAGCTGGTTCCGGAAG
GTATTGAAGGTCGTGACGTCGCACCGGGTGAAGCAATTTATATCACGGAAGAAGGTCAACTGTTTACCCG
TGATGTTGACCAAGGTTACCTGGATTTCCTGGACACGCTGCGTGGCATTCCGGTGGGTACCCTGGCAATC
GGTAAAGGTAGCCCGGCACTGTCTGCATTTCGTGCAGGCCTGGTTGGTTTCTCAGTCTCGAACCTGCGCG
CAGGCATTGTCGAATTTGCGCAGGCCCTGAGTGCGCGTGGTGTGGAACTGCTGTCCACGGGCGGTACCGC
ACGCATTGATCTGACGATCGTCGGTCCGGAAGCACCGCTGGTGAAAATCTTCGGTCCGACCGCAGGTGCT
GCACAGCTGGAAGGCAGCAAGGATATTGAAGCCTGGCTGGACGAAGGTCGTCTGATTCAAGAATCAATCC
TGCGCAACAATCTGGGCGTTATCTCGCTGAATCTGCCGCGTTTTGCAGATAGCGAATCTCTGTTTCGTGC
TTTCCTGGGTCTGCCGGTGGGCGGTATTCGCGACGAAGCGGTTCATGGCTATTACATTGGTTATAAAAGC
TCTCTGATCCAGGCCCTGCTGAAGGATGCATTTCTGGAACACGCTGAAGTGTTCGGCAACTATTACGGTA
CCAGTCGTTTTCTGGAAGGTGCAGCACGTCAGCCGGATCTGATCCCGCTGCTGCGTATTATCCTGCTGGG
TGCTCCGGGCGCGGGTAAAAATGGCTTTCTGCTGGATGGTTTCCCGCGCTATCAGACCCTGCTGGACTCC
ATTCAAGGTCGTGATTGGGCCGACTACCTGTTCCGCCTCGAGCACCACCACCACCACCACTGAGATCCGG
CTGCTAACAAAGCCCGAAAGGAAGCTGAGTTGGCTGCTGCCACCGCTGAGCAATAACTAGCATAACCCCT
TGGGGCCTCTAAACGGGTCTTGAGGGGTTTTTTGCTGAAAGGAGGAACTATATCCGGAT
Features (pLannotate 1.2.2; 27 found; start..end, strand, type, name):
     12..467     +  rep_origin     f1 ori (sequence partly withheld): f1 bacteriophage origin of replication; arrow indicates direction of (+) strand synthesis
    494..551     +  promoter       AmpR promoter (fragment): bla
    560..1375    -  CDS            KanR: aminoglycoside phosphotransferase; aph(3')-Ia; confers resistance to kanamycin in bacteria or G418 (Geneticin®) in eukaryotes
   1497..2085    +  rep_origin     ori: high-copy-number ColE1/pMB1/pBR322/pUC origin of replication
   2271..2413    -  misc_feature   bom: basis of mobility region from pBR322
   2515..2706    -  CDS            rop: Rop protein, which maintains plasmids at low copy number; rop
   2723..3103    +  CDS            YPB1_ECOLX: Protein predicted: Swiss-Prot protein existence level 4. From Escherichia coli.
   3175..3466    -  CDS            TcR (fragment): tetracycline efflux protein; tet; confers resistance to tetracycline
   3481..3502    -  protein_bind   CAP binding site: CAP binding activates transcription in the presence of cAMP. E. coli catabolite activator protein
   3515..4597    -  CDS            lacI: lac repressor; lacI; The lac repressor binds to the lac operator to inhibit transcription in E. coli. This inhibition can be relieved by adding lactose or isopropyl-β-D-thiogalactopyranoside (IPTG).
   4598..4675    -  promoter       lacI promoter: lacI
   4683..4962    -  CDS            TcR (fragment): tetracycline efflux protein; tet; confers resistance to tetracycline
   4988..5006    +  promoter       T7 promoter: promoter for bacteriophage T7 RNA polymerase
   5007..5031    +  protein_bind   lac operator: The lac repressor binds to the lac operator to inhibit transcription in E. coli. This inhibition can be relieved by adding lactose or isopropyl-β-D-thiogalactopyranoside (IPTG). lac repressor encoded by lacI
   5046..5068    +  RBS            RBS: efficient ribosome binding site from bacteriophage T7 gene 10 (Olins and Rangwala, 1989)
   5079..5123    +  CDS            S-Tag: affinity and epitope tag derived from pancreatic ribonuclease A
   5163..5330    +  CDS            guaA (fragment): GUAA_MARHV - Protein inferred from homology: Swiss-Prot protein existence level 3. Catalyzes the synthesis of GMP from XMP. From Marinobacter hydrocarbonoclasticus (strain ATCC 700491 / DSM 11845 / VT8).
   5352..5414    +  CDS            dut (fragment): DUT_ECOLI - Also known as dnaS, sof. Experimental evidence at protein level: Swiss-Prot protein existence level 1. This enzyme is involved in nucleotide metabolism: it produces dUMP, the immediate precursor of thymidine nucleotides and it decreases the intracellular concentration of dUTP so that uracil cannot be incorporated into DNA. From Escherichia coli (strain K12).
   5634..5699    +  CDS            ndk (fragment): NDK_ECO27 - Experimental evidence at protein level: Swiss-Prot protein existence level 1. Major role in the synthesis of nucleoside triphosphates other than ATP. The ATP gamma phosphate is transferred to the NDP beta phosphate via a ping-pong mechanism, using a phosphorylated active-site intermediate. From Escherichia coli O127:H6 (strain E2348/69 / EPEC).
   5748..5840    +  CDS            purC (fragment): PUR7_ECOLI - Experimental evidence at protein level: Swiss-Prot protein existence level 1. From Escherichia coli (strain K12).
   5859..5909    +  CDS            thyA (fragment): TYSY_AERHH - Protein inferred from homology: Swiss-Prot protein existence level 3. Catalyzes the reductive methylation of 2'-deoxyuridine-5'- monophosphate (dUMP) to 2'-deoxythymidine-5'-monophosphate (dTMP) while utilizing 5,10-methylenetetrahydrofolate (mTHF) as the methyl donor and reductant in the reaction, yielding dihydrofolate (DHF) as a by- product. This enzymatic reaction provides an intracellular de novo source of dTMP, an essential precursor for DNA biosynthesis. From Aeromonas hydrophila subsp. hydrophila (strain ATCC 7966 / DSM 30187 / BCRC 13018 / CCUG 14551 / JCM 1027 / KCTC 235
   5931..6074    +  CDS            atpH (fragment): ATPD_ECOLI - Also known as papE, uncH. Experimental evidence at protein level: Swiss-Prot protein existence level 1. This protein is part of the stalk that links CF(0) to CF(1). It either transmits conformational changes from CF(0) to CF(1) or is implicated in proton conduction. From Escherichia coli (strain K12).
   6303..6362    +  CDS            purF (fragment): PUR1_ECOLI - Experimental evidence at protein level: Swiss-Prot protein existence level 1. Catalyzes the formation of phosphoribosylamine from phosphoribosylpyrophosphate (PRPP) and glutamine. Can also use NH(3) in place of glutamine. From Escherichia coli (strain K12).
   6549..6662    +  CDS            purD (fragment): PUR2_ECOLI - Experimental evidence at protein level: Swiss-Prot protein existence level 1. From Escherichia coli (strain K12).
   7104..7121    +  CDS            9xHis (fragment): 9xHis affinity tag
   7131..7180    +  CDS            SET1 (fragment): solubility-enhancement tag derived from T7 phage gene 10B
   7188..7235    +  terminator     T7 terminator: transcription terminator for bacteriophage T7 RNA polymerase
