[The description below was written by a language model from this plasmid's Addgene catalogue record and pLannotate feature annotations shown in this document.]
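Description:
pET29b_Qcat7 is a bacterial expression plasmid built on the pET29b backbone, carrying a fully synthetic gene, E-coli-pathways-QconCAT7 (Qcat7), cloned between BamHI and XhoI sites that both remain intact. It is propagated in E. coli under kanamycin selection (aminoglycoside phosphotransferase, KanR) and replicates from a ColE1/pMB1-type origin accompanied by the bom region and the rop gene. The catalogue lists it as high copy, although rop normally moderates copy number. An f1 origin is also present. The catalogue gives a total size of 6,816 bp, whereas the depositor's full sequence used for annotation is 7,260 nt, a discrepancy the record does not explain.

Expression follows the standard pET arrangement: a T7 promoter with an adjacent lac operator, the T7 gene 10 ribosome binding site and a T7 terminator, with lacI encoded on the plasmid. Transcription therefore depends on T7 RNA polymerase, as supplied by the recorded BL21 DE3 strain, and is inducible with IPTG. The feature table shows a vector-derived S-Tag upstream of the insert and a histidine tag at the C-terminal end (recorded as 6xHis), which can be used for affinity purification.

The insert is annotated as a string of short fragments matching E. coli metabolic proteins, largely from nucleotide metabolism (guaA, dut, ndk, purC, thyA, purF, purD) plus the ATP synthase subunit atpH. Stretches between them are unannotated. This pattern fits a QconCAT design, an artificial protein of concatenated peptides that releases standard peptides on digestion. The associated publication describes a targeted proteomics toolkit for absolute quantification of E. coli proteins, in which such a protein would serve as a quantification standard.
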