Addgene plasmid #45135: pET29b_Qcat7
Depositing lab: Christopher Petzold. Depositing organization: Lawrence Berkeley National Laboratory. Publication: A targeted proteomics toolkit for High-throughput absolute quantification of Escherichia coli proteins. Batth TS, Singh P, Ramakrishnan VR, Sousa MM, Chan LJ, Tran HM, Luning EG, Pan EH, Vuu KM, Keasling JD, Adams PD, Petzold CJ. Metab Eng. 2014 Sep 6. pii: S1096-7176(14)00114-1. doi: 10.1016/j.ymben.2014.08.004. PubMed 25205128.
Backbone
  Vector backbone: pET29b
  Backbone manufacturer: Genscript
  Backbone size w/o insert (bp): 5211
  Total vector size (bp): 6816
  Vector type: Bacterial Expression
Growth in bacteria
  Bacterial resistance: Kanamycin, 50 μg/mL
  Growth temperature: 37°C
  Growth strain: BL21 DE3
  Copy number: High Copy
Gene/Insert
  Gene/Insert name: E-coli-pathways-QconCAT7 (alt name: Qcat7)
  Species: Synthetic
  Insert size (bp): 2049
  Promoter: T7
  Tag / fusion protein: 6XHis (C terminal on insert)
  Cloning method: Restriction Enzyme; 5′ cloning site BamHI (not destroyed); 3′ cloning site XhoI (not destroyed)
  Sequencing primers: 5′ GATCCCGCGAAATTAATACGACTCACTA; 3′ GGTGGTGGTGGTGCTCGA
Terms and licenses: Academic/Nonprofit Terms; Industry Terms: Not Available to Industry
Depositor comments: Synthesized by Genscript
How to cite: pET29b_Qcat7 was a gift from Christopher Petzold (Addgene plasmid # 45135 ; http://n2t.net/addgene:45135 ; RRID:Addgene_45135)
