>Addgene plasmid #45135 | pET29b_Qcat7 | addgene partial sequence | sequence record 76116 | T7term 5'-GCTAGTTATTGCTCAGCGG-3'
TCTCAGTGGTGGTGGTGGTGGTGCTCGAGGCGGAACAGGTAGTCGGCCCAATCACGACCTTGAATGGAGT
CCAGCAGGGTCTGATAGCGCGGGAAACCATCCAGCAGAAAGCCATTTTTACCCGCGCCCGGAGCACCCAG
CAGGATAATACGCAGCAGCGGGATCAGATCCGGCTGACGTGCTGCACCTTCCAGAAAACGACTGGTACCG
TAATAGTTGCCGAACACTTCAGCGTGTTCCAGAAATGCATCCTTCAGCAGGGCCTGGATCAGAGAGCTTT
TATAACCAATGTAATAGCCATGAACCGCTTCGTCGCGAATACCGCCCACCGGCAGACCCAGGAAAGCACG
AAACAGAGATTCGCTATCTGCAAAACGCGGCAGATTCAGCGAGATAACGCCCAGATTGTTGCGCAGGATT
GATTCTTGAATCAGACGACCTTCGTCCAGCCAGGCTTCAATATCCTTGCTGCCTTCCAGCTGTGCAGCAC
CTGCGGTCGGACCGAAGATTTTCACCAGCGGTGCTTCCGGACCGACGATCGTCAGATCAATGCGTGCGGT
ACCGCCCGTGGACAGCAGTTCCACACCACGCGCACTCAGGGCCTGCGCAAATTCGACAATGCCTGCGCGC
A
