>Addgene plasmid #45135 | pET29b_Qcat7 | addgene partial sequence | sequence record 77638 | pBRrevBam 5'-GGTGATGTCGGCGATATAGG-3'
GCCGGCCACGATGCGTCCGGCGTAGAGGATCGAGATCGATCTCGATCCCGCGAAATTAATACGACTCACT
ATAGGGGAATTGTGAGCGGATAACAATTCCCCTCTAGAAATAATTTTGTTTAACTTTAAGAAGGAGATAT
ACATATGAAAGAAACCGCTGCTGCTAAATTCGAACGCCAGCACATGGACAGCCCAGATCTGGGTACCCTG
GTGCCACGCGGTTCCATGGCGATATCGGATCGGGAAGGCGTGAATGACAATGAAGAAGGTTTCTTTTCGG
CCCGTTACCTGGTGCAGAATCGTACGTTTGAAGCAATCCAATACTATCTGCTGAAATGGCTGGCGCAGGG
CACGATTTATCCGGATGTTATCGAAAGTGCGGCCTCCGCCACCGGCAAGATTATCAACGAAGTGAATGGT
ATCAGCCGTGAATTTCCGCTGCCGACGTACGCTACCAGTGGCTCCGCAGGTCTGGATCTGCGTGACGCAG
GTGTCGATATTGACGCAGGCAACGCTCTGGTGGGTCGCTCAGAAATTATCGATGGTTCGAAATGGCCGGA
AACGGCACTGACCCGTCATCCGGCCTTTGTTAATCGCGGCCAGGATCTGGACGAAGCACGCTATATTGTC
ATCGAAGGTCTGGAAGGCGCTGGTAAATCACTGGTGCTGGATATTAAGAACGTTATTGGCAATATCTTCG
CACGTGACCTGCTGGGTGCTACGAACCCGGCTAATGCACTGGCAGGTACCCTGCGCTATGTCGATTACGT
GCTGGGTATTCTGAAAGAAGTTACCACGACCCCGCTGGCAGCTGATGACTGGAAACTGGAATTTGGCCTG
T
